>Addgene plasmid #128661 | pLVX-Flag-Polß(K72A)-IRES-puro | addgene full sequence | sequence record 324145 | Addgene NGS Result
GTGGCGCCCGAACAGGGACTTGAAAGCGAAAGGGAAACCAGAGGAGCTCTCTCGACGCAGGACTCGGCTT
GCTGAAGCGCGCACGGCAAGAGGCGAGGGGCGGCGACTGGTGAGTACGCCAAAAATTTTGACTAGCGGAG
GCTAGAAGGAGAGAGATGGGTGCGAGAGCGTCAGTATTAAGCGGGGGAGAATTAGATCGCGATGGGAAAA
AATTCGGTTAAGGCCAGGGGGAAAGAAAAAATATAAATTAAAACATATAGTATGGGCAAGCAGGGAGCTA
GAACGATTCGCAGTTAATCCTGGCCTGTTAGAAACATCAGAAGGCTGTAGACAAATACTGGGACAGCTAC
AACCATCCCTTCAGACAGGATCAGAAGAACTTAGATCATTATATAATACAGTAGCAACCCTCTATTGTGT
GCATCAAAGGATAGAGATAAAAGACACCAAGGAAGCTTTAGACAAGATAGAGGAAGAGCAAAACAAAAGT
AAGACCACCGCACAGCAAGCGGCCGGCCGCTGATCTTCAGACCTGGAGGAGGAGATATGAGGGACAATTG
GAGAAGTGAATTATATAAATATAAAGTAGTAAAAATTGAACCATTAGGAGTAGCACCCACCAAGGCAAAG
AGAAGAGTGGTGCAGAGAGAAAAAAGAGCAGTGGGAATAGGAGCTTTGTTCCTTGGGTTCTTGGGAGCAG
CAGGAAGCACTATGGGCGCAGCGTCAATGACGCTGACGGTACAGGCCAGACAATTATTGTCTGGTATAGT
GCAGCAGCAGAACAATTTGCTGAGGGCTATTGAGGCGCAACAGCATCTGTTGCAACTCACAGTCTGGGGC
ATCAAGCAGCTCCAGGCAAGAATCCTGGCTGTGGAAAGATACCTAAAGGATCAACAGCTCCTGGGGATTT
GGGGTTGCTCTGGAAAACTCATTTGCACCACTGCTGTGCCTTGGAATGCTAGTTGGAGTAATAAATCTCT
GGAACAGATTTGGAATCACACGACCTGGATGGAGTGGGACAGAGAAATTAACAATTACACAAGCTTAATA
CACTCCTTAATTGAAGAATCGCAAAACCAGCAAGAAAAGAATGAACAAGAATTATTGGAATTAGATAAAT
GGGCAAGTTTGTGGAATTGGTTTAACATAACAAATTGGCTGTGGTATATAAAATTATTCATAATGATAGT
AGGAGGCTTGGTAGGTTTAAGAATAGTTTTTGCTGTACTTTCTATAGTGAATAGAGTTAGGCAGGGATAT
TCACCATTATCGTTTCAGACCCACCTCCCAACCCCGAGGGGACCCGACAGGCCCGAAGGAATAGAAGAAG
AAGGTGGAGAGAGAGACAGAGACAGATCCATTCGATTAGTGAACGGATCTCGACGGTATCGCCTTTAAAA
GAAAAGGGGGGATTGGGGGGTACAGTGCAGGGGAAAGAATAGTAGACATAATAGCAACAGACATACAAAC
TAAAGAATTACAAAAACAAATTACAAAAATTCAAAATTTTCGGGTTTATTACAGGGACAGCAGAGATCCA
GTTTATCGATAAGCTTGGGAGTTCCGCGTTACATAACTTACGGTAAATGGCCCGCCTGGCTGACCGCCCA
ACGACCCCCGCCCATTGACGTCAATAATGACGTATGTTCCCATAGTAACGCCAATAGGGACTTTCCATTG
ACGTCAATGGGTGGAGTATTTACGGTAAACTGCCCACTTGGCAGTACATCAAGTGTATCATATGCCAAGT
ACGCCCCCTATTGACGTCAATGACGGTAAATGGCCCGCCTGGCATTATGCCCAGTACATGACCTTATGGG
ACTTTCCTACTTGGCAGTACATCTACGTATTAGTCATCGCTATTACCATGGTGATGCGGTTTTGGCAGTA
CATCAATGGGCGTGGATAGCGGTTTGACTCACGGGGATTTCCAAGTCTCCACCCCATTGACGTCAATGGG
AGTTTGTTTTGGCACCAAAATCAACGGGACTTTCCAAAATGTCGTAACAACTCCGCCCCATTGACGCAAA
TGGGCGGTAGGCGTGTACGGTGGGAGGTCTATATAAGCAGAGCTCGTTTAGTGAACCGTCAGATCGCCTG
GAGACGCCATCCACGCTGTTTTGACCTCCATAGAAGACACCGACTCTACTAGAGGATCTATTTCCGGTGA
ATTCCTCGAGACTAGATCAACAAGTTTGTACAAAAAAGCAGGCTCCGCGGCCGCCCCCTTCACCATGGAC
TACAAAGACGATGACGATAAAGGCATGAGCAAACGGAAGGCGCCGCAGGAGACTCTCAACGGGGGAATCA
CCGACATGCTCACAGAACTCGCAAACTTTGAGAAGAACGTGAGCCAAGCTATCCACAAGTACAATGCTTA
CAGAAAAGCAGCATCTGTTATAGCAAAATACCCACACAAAATAAAGAGTGGAGCTGAAGCTAAGAAATTG
CCTGGAGTAGGAACAAAAATTGCTGAAGCGATTGATGAGTTTTTAGCAACTGGAAAATTACGTAAACTGG
AAAAGATTCGGCAGGATGATACGAGTTCATCCATCAATTTCCTGACTCGAGTTAGTGGCATTGGTCCATC
TGCTGCAAGGAAGTTTGTAGATGAAGGAATTAAAACACTAGAAGATCTCAGAAAAAATGAAGATAAATTG
AACCATCATCAGCGAATTGGGCTGAAATATTTTGGGGACTTTGAAAAAAGAATTCCTCGTGAAGAGATGT
TACAAATGCAAGATATTGTACTAAATGAAGTTAAAAAAGTGGATTCTGAATACATTGCTACAGTCTGTGG
CAGTTTCAGAAGAGGTGCAGAGTCCAGTGGTGACATGGATGTTCTCCTGACCCATCCCAGCTTCACTTCA
GAATCAACCAAACAGCCAAAACTGTTACATCAGGTTGTGGAGCAGTTACAAAAGGTTCATTTTATCACAG
ATACCCTGTCAAAGGGTGAGACAAAGTTCATGGGTGTTTGCCAGCTTCCCAGTAAAAATGATGAAAAAGA
ATATCCACACAGAAGAATTGATATCAGGTTGATACCCAAAGATCAGTATTACTGTGGTGTTCTCTATTTC
ACTGGGAGTGATATTTTCAATAAGAATATGAGGGCTCATGCCCTAGAAAAGGGTTTCACAATCAATGAGT
ACACCATCCGTCCCTTGGGAGTCACTGGAGTTGCAGGAGAACCCCTGCCAGTGGATAGTGAAAAAGACAT
CTTTGATTACATCCAGTGGAAATACCGGGAACCCAAGGACCGGAGCGAATGAAAGGGTGGGCGCGCCGAC
CCAGCTTTCTTGTACAAAGTGGTTGATCTAGTTCTAGAGCGGCCGCGGATCCCGCCCCTCTCCCTCCCCC
CCCCCTAACGTTACTGGCCGAAGCCGCTTGGAATAAGGCCGGTGTGCGTTTGTCTATATGTTATTTTCCA
CCATATTGCCGTCTTTTGGCAATGTGAGGGCCCGGAAACCTGGCCCTGTCTTCTTGACGAGCATTCCTAG
GGGTCTTTCCCCTCTCGCCAAAGGAATGCAAGGTCTGTTGAATGTCGTGAAGGAAGCAGTTCCTCTGGAA
GCTTCTTGAAGACAAACAACGTCTGTAGCGACCCTTTGCAGGCAGCGGAACCCCCCACCTGGCGACAGGT
GCCTCTGCGGCCAAAAGCCACGTGTATAAGATACACCTGCAAAGGCGGCACAACCCCAGTGCCACGTTGT
GAGTTGGATAGTTGTGGAAAGAGTCAAATGGCTCTCCTCAAGCGTATTCAACAAGGGGCTGAAGGATGCC
CAGAAGGTACCCCATTGTATGGGATCTGATCTGGGGCCTCGGTGCACATGCTTTACATGTGTTTAGTCGA
GGTTAAAAAAACGTCTAGGCCCCCCGAACCACGGGGACGTGGTTTTCCTTTGAAAAACACGATGATAAGC
TTGCCACAACCCACAAGGAGACGACCTTCCATGACCGAGTACAAGCCCACGGTGCGCCTCGCCACCCGCG
ACGACGTCCCCCGGGCCGTACGCACCCTCGCCGCCGCGTTCGCCGACTACCCCGCCACGCGCCACACCGT
CGACCCGGACCGCCACATCGAGCGGGTCACCGAGCTGCAAGAACTCTTCCTCACGCGCGTCGGGCTCGAC
ATCGGCAAGGTGTGGGTCGCGGACGACGGCGCCGCGGTGGCGGTCTGGACCACGCCGGAGAGCGTCGAAG
CGGGGGCGGTGTTCGCCGAGATCGGCCCGCGCATGGCCGAGTTGAGCGGTTCCCGGCTGGCCGCGCAGCA
ACAGATGGAAGGCCTCCTGGCGCCGCACCGGCCCAAGGAGCCCGCGTGGTTCCTGGCCACCGTCGGCGTC
TCGCCCGACCACCAGGGCAAGGGTCTGGGCAGCGCCGTCGTGCTCCCCGGAGTGGAGGCGGCCGAGCGCG
CCGGGGTGCCCGCCTTCCTGGAGACCTCCGCGCCCCGCAACCTCCCCTTCTACGAGCGGCTCGGCTTCAC
CGTCACCGCCGACGTCGAGGTGCCCGAAGGACCGCGCACCTGGTGCATGACCCGCAAGCCCGGTGCCTAG
ACGCGTCTGGAACAATCAACCTCTGGATTACAAAATTTGTGAAAGATTGACTGGTATTCTTAACTATGTT
GCTCCTTTTACGCTATGTGGATACGCTGCTTTAATGCCTTTGTATCATGCTATTGCTTCCCGTATGGCTT
TCATTTTCTCCTCCTTGTATAAATCCTGGTTGCTGTCTCTTTATGAGGAGTTGTGGCCCGTTGTCAGGCA
ACGTGGCGTGGTGTGCACTGTGTTTGCTGACGCAACCCCCACTGGTTGGGGCATTGCCACCACCTGTCAG
CTCCTTTCCGGGACTTTCGCTTTCCCCCTCCCTATTGCCACGGCGGAACTCATCGCCGCCTGCCTTGCCC
GCTGCTGGACAGGGGCTCGGCTGTTGGGCACTGACAATTCCGTGGTGTTGTCGGGGAAGCTGACGTCCTT
TCCATGGCTGCTCGCCTGTGTTGCCACCTGGATTCTGCGCGGGACGTCCTTCTGCTACGTCCCTTCGGCC
CTCAATCCAGCGGACCTTCCTTCCCGCGGCCTGCTGCCGGCTCTGCGGCCTCTTCCGCGTCTTCGCCTTC
GCCCTCAGACGAGTCGGATCTCCCTTTGGGCCGCCTCCCCGCCTGGAATTAATTCTGCAGTCGAGACCTA
GAAAAACATGGAGCAATCACAAGTAGCAATACAGCAGCTACCAATGCTGATTGTGCCTGGCTAGAAGCAC
AAGAGGAGGAGGAGGTGGGTTTTCCAGTCACACCTCAGGTACCTTTAAGACCAATGACTTACAAGGCAGC
TGTAGATCTTAGCCACTTTTTAAAAGAAAAGAGGGGACTGGAAGGGCTAATTCACTCCCAACGAAGACAA
GATATCCTTGATCTGTGGATCTACCACACACAAGGCTACTTCCCTGATTAGCAGAACTACACACCAGGGC
CAGGGGTCAGATATCCACTGACCTTTGGATGGTGCTACAAGCTAGTACCAGTTGAGCCAGATAAGGTAGA
AGAGGCCAATAAAGGAGAGAACACCAGCTTGTTACACCCTGTGAGCCTGCATGGGATGGATGACCCGGAG
AGAGAAGTGTTAGAGTGGAGGTTTGACAGCCGCCTAGCATTTCATCACGTGGCCCGAGAGCTGCATCCGG
AGTACTTCAAGAACTGCTGATATCGAGCTTGCTACAAGGGACTTTCCGCTGGGGACTTTCCAGGGAGGCG
TGGCCTGGGCGGGACTGGGGAGTGGCGAGCCCTCAGATCCTGCATATAAGCAGCTGCTTTTTGCCTGTAC
TGGGTCTCTCTGGTTAGACCAGATCTGAGCCTGGGAGCTCTCTGGCTAACTAGGGAACCCACTGCTTAAG
CCTCAATAAAGCTTGCCTTGAGTGCTTCAAGTAGTGTGTGCCCGTCTGTTGTGTGACTCTGGTAACTAGA
GATCCCTCAGACCCTTTTAGTCAGTGTGGAAAATCTCTAGCAGTAGTAGTTCATGTCATCTTATTATTCA
GTATTTATAACTTGCAAAGAAATGAATATCAGAGAGTGAGAGGCCTTGACATTGCTAGCGTTTACCGTCG
ACCTCTAGCTAGAGCTTGGCGTAATCATGGTCATAGCTGTTTCCTGTGTGAAATTGTTATCCGCTCACAA
TTCCACACAACATACGAGCCGGAAGCATAAAGTGTAAAGCCTGGGGTGCCTAATGAGTGAGCTAACTCAC
ATTAATTGCGTTGCGCTCACTGCCCGCTTTCCAGTCGGGAAACCTGTCGTGCCAGCTGCATTAATGAATC
GGCCAACGCGCGGGGAGAGGCGGTTTGCGTATTGGGCGCTCTTCCGCTTCCTCGCTCACTGACTCGCTGC
GCTCGGTCGTTCGGCTGCGGCGAGCGGTATCAGCTCACTCAAAGGCGGTAATACGGTTATCCACAGAATC
AGGGGATAACGCAGGAAAGAACATGTGAGCAAAAGGCCAGCAAAAGGCCAGGAACCGTAAAAAGGCCGCG
TTGCTGGCGTTTTTCCATAGGCTCCGCCCCCCTGACGAGCATCACAAAAATCGACGCTCAAGTCAGAGGT
GGCGAAACCCGACAGGACTATAAAGATACCAGGCGTTTCCCCCTGGAAGCTCCCTCGTGCGCTCTCCTGT
TCCGACCCTGCCGCTTACCGGATACCTGTCCGCCTTTCTCCCTTCGGGAAGCGTGGCGCTTTCTCATAGC
TCACGCTGTAGGTATCTCAGTTCGGTGTAGGTCGTTCGCTCCAAGCTGGGCTGTGTGCACGAACCCCCCG
TTCAGCCCGACCGCTGCGCCTTATCCGGTAACTATCGTCTTGAGTCCAACCCGGTAAGACACGACTTATC
GCCACTGGCAGCAGCCACTGGTAACAGGATTAGCAGAGCGAGGTATGTAGGCGGTGCTACAGAGTTCTTG
AAGTGGTGGCCTAACTACGGCTACACTAGAAGAACAGTATTTGGTATCTGCGCTCTGCTGAAGCCAGTTA
CCTTCGGAAAAAGAGTTGGTAGCTCTTGATCCGGCAAACAAACCACCGCTGGTAGCGGTGGTTTTTTTGT
TTGCAAGCAGCAGATTACGCGCAGAAAAAAAGGATCTCAAGAAGATCCTTTGATCTTTTCTACGGGGTCT
GACGCTCAGTGGAACGAAAACTCACGTTAAGGGATTTTGGTCATGAGATTATCAAAAAGGATCTTCACCT
AGATCCTTTTAAATTAAAAATGAAGTTTTAAATCAATCTAAAGTATATATGAGTAAACTTGGTCTGACAG
TTACCAATGCTTAATCAGTGAGGCACCTATCTCAGCGATCTGTCTATTTCGTTCATCCATAGTTGCCTGA
CTCCCCGTCGTGTAGATAACTACGATACGGGAGGGCTTACCATCTGGCCCCAGTGCTGCAATGATACCGC
GAGACCCACGCTCACCGGCTCCAGATTTATCAGCAATAAACCAGCCAGCCGGAAGGGCCGAGCGCAGAAG
TGGTCCTGCAACTTTATCCGCCTCCATCCAGTCTATTAATTGTTGCCGGGAAGCTAGAGTAAGTAGTTCG
CCAGTTAATAGTTTGCGCAACGTTGTTGCCATTGCTACAGGCATCGTGGTGTCACGCTCGTCGTTTGGTA
TGGCTTCATTCAGCTCCGGTTCCCAACGATCAAGGCGAGTTACATGATCCCCCATGTTGTGCAAAAAAGC
GGTTAGCTCCTTCGGTCCTCCGATCGTTGTCAGAAGTAAGTTGGCCGCAGTGTTATCACTCATGGTTATG
GCAGCACTGCATAATTCTCTTACTGTCATGCCATCCGTAAGATGCTTTTCTGTGACTGGTGAGTACTCAA
CCAAGTCATTCTGAGAATAGTGTATGCGGCGACCGAGTTGCTCTTGCCCGGCGTCAATACGGGATAATAC
CGCGCCACATAGCAGAACTTTAAAAGTGCTCATCATTGGAAAACGTTCTTCGGGGCGAAAACTCTCAAGG
ATCTTACCGCTGTTGAGATCCAGTTCGATGTAACCCACTCGTGCACCCAACTGATCTTCAGCATCTTTTA
CTTTCACCAGCGTTTCTGGGTGAGCAAAAACAGGAAGGCAAAATGCCGCAAAAAAGGGAATAAGGGCGAC
ACGGAAATGTTGAATACTCATACTCTTCCTTTTTCAATATTATTGAAGCATTTATCAGGGTTATTGTCTC
ATGAGCGGATACATATTTGAATGTATTTAGAAAAATAAACAAATAGGGGTTCCGCGCACATTTCCCCGAA
AAGTGCCACCTGACGTCGACGGATCGGGAGATCAACTTGTTTATTGCAGCTTATAATGGTTACAAATAAA
GCAATAGCATCACAAATTTCACAAATAAAGCATTTTTTTCACTGCATTCTAGTTGTGGTTTGTCCAAACT
CATCAATGTATCTTATCATGTCTGGATCAACTGGATAACTCAAGCTAACCAAAATCATCCCAAACTTCCC
ACCCCATACCCTATTACCACTGCCAATTACCTGTGGTTTCATTTACTCTAAACCTGTGATTCCTCTGAAT
TATTTTCATTTTAAAGAAATTGTATTTGTTAAATATGTACTACAAACTTAGTAGTTGGAAGGGCTAATTC
ACTCCCAAAGAAGACAAGATATCCTTGATCTGTGGATCTACCACACACAAGGCTACTTCCCTGATTAGCA
GAACTACACACCAGGGCCAGGGGTCAGATATCCACTGACCTTTGGATGGTGCTACAAGCTAGTACCAGTT
GAGCCAGATAAGGTAGAAGAGGCCAATAAAGGAGAGAACACCAGCTTGTTACACCCTGTGAGCCTGCATG
GGATGGATGACCCGGAGAGAGAAGTGTTAGAGTGGAGGTTTGACAGCCGCCTAGCATTTCATCACGTGGC
CCGAGAGCTGCATCCGGAGTACTTCAAGAACTGCTGATATCGAGCTTGCTACAAGGGACTTTCCGCTGGG
GACTTTCCAGGGAGGCGTGGCCTGGGCGGGACTGGGGAGTGGCGAGCCCTCAGATCCTGCATATAAGCAG
CTGCTTTTTGCCTGTACTGGGTCTCTCTGGTTAGACCAGATCTGAGCCTGGGAGCTCTCTGGCTAACTAG
GGAACCCACTGCTTAAGCCTCAATAAAGCTTGCCTTGAGTGCTTCAAGTAGTGTGTGCCCGTCTGTTGTG
TGACTCTGGTAACTAGAGATCCCTCAGACCCTTTTAGTCAGTGTGGAAAATCTCTAGCA
