[The description below was written by a language model from this plasmid's Addgene catalogue record.]
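Description:
pLVX-Flag-Polß(K72A)-IRES-puro is a lentiviral mammalian expression plasmid of about 9.3 kb, built on the Gateway-adapted pLVX-GWE-IRES-puro backbone. It is propagated in bacteria under ampicillin selection. The record names a recombination-deficient growth strain, a common choice for lentiviral vectors because their repeated terminal sequences can be unstable. No feature table accompanies the entry, so the origin of replication, the LTR configuration and any accessory viral elements are not documented here. As a lentiviral transfer vector, it would normally be packaged into viral particles for stable integration into target cells, though it can also serve for direct transfection.

The payload is the human POLB coding sequence (about 1 kb), which encodes DNA polymerase beta. It carries a K72A point mutation and an N-terminal Flag epitope tag, and it was introduced from an entry clone by Gateway recombination. A CMV promoter drives expression. As the name and backbone indicate, an IRES downstream of the insert links a puromycin resistance gene to the same transcript. The two proteins are therefore translated from one bicistronic mRNA, and puromycin-resistant cells should also express the tagged polymerase. The record does not explain the functional consequence of K72A. In general knowledge, lysine 72 is associated with the 5′-dRP lyase activity of Pol β, so this mutant is usually treated as lyase-defective.

The stated purpose is mammalian expression of Flag-Polß(K72A) with puromycin selection. The associated publication studied DNA repair and the interaction between XRCC1 and Pol β. This suggests use in generating stable cell lines for comparing mutant and wild-type polymerase, with the Flag tag available for detection or immunoprecipitation.
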