Addgene plasmid #128661: pLVX-Flag-Polß(K72A)-IRES-puro
Purpose: mammalian expression of Flag-Polß(K72A) protein with puromycin selection
Depositing lab: Robert Sobol. Depositing organization: University of Pittsburgh (University, School of Medicine, and Cancer Institute). Publication: HSP90 regulates DNA repair via the interaction between XRCC1 and DNA polymerase beta. Fang Q, Inanc B, Schamus S, Wang XH, Wei L, Brown AR, Svilar D, Sugrue KF, Goellner EM, Zeng X, Yates NA, Lan L, Vens C, Sobol RW. Nat Commun. 2014 Nov 26;5:5513. doi: 10.1038/ncomms6513. PubMed 25423885.
Backbone
  Vector backbone: pLVX-GWE-IRES-puro
  Backbone size w/o insert (bp): 8247
  Total vector size (bp): 9279
  Vector type: Mammalian Expression, Lentiviral
  Selectable markers: Puromycin
Growth in bacteria
  Bacterial resistance: Ampicillin, 100 μg/mL
  Growth temperature: 37°C
  Growth strain: NEB Stable
  Copy number: Unknown
Gene/Insert
  Gene/Insert name: PolB (alt name: DNA polymerase beta)
  Species: H. sapiens (human)
  Insert size (bp): 1038
  Mutation: K72A
  GenBank ID: NM_002690
  Entrez Gene: POLB
  Promoter: CMV
  Tag / fusion protein: Flag (N terminal on insert)
  Cloning method: Gateway Cloning
  Sequencing primers: 5′ M13 forward fpr pENTR vector; 3′ M13 reverse for pENTR vector
Terms and licenses: Academic/Nonprofit Terms; Industry Terms: Not Available to Industry
How to cite: pLVX-Flag-Polß(K72A)-IRES-puro was a gift from Robert Sobol (Addgene plasmid # 128661 ; http://n2t.net/addgene:128661 ; RRID:Addgene_128661)
